>Addgene plasmid | pAGM5343 | analyzer sequence | sequence record 75054
AATGTGAGACCACGAAGTGGCTCTTCAGTGGACGAAAGGGCCTCGTGATACGCCTATTTTTATAGGTTAA
TGTCATGATAATAATGGTTTCTTAGACGTCAGGTGGCACTTTTCGGGGAAATGTGCGCGGAACCCCTATT
TGTTTATTTTTCTAAATACATTCAAATATGTATCCGCTCATGAGACAATAACCCTGATAAATGCTTCAAT
AATATTGAAAAAGGAAGAGTATGCGCTCACGCAACTGGTCCAGAACCTTGACCGAACGCAGCGGTGGTAA
CGGCGCAGTGGCGGTTTTCATGGCTTGTTATGACTGTTTTTTTGGGGTACAGTCTATGCCTCGGGCATCC
AAGCAGCAAGCGCGTTACGCCGTGGGTCGATGTTTGATGTTATGGAGCAGCAACGATGTTACGCAGCAGG
GCAGTCGCCCTAAAACAAAGTTAAACATCATGAGGGAAGCGGTGATCGCCGAAGTATCGACTCAACTATC
AGAGGTAGTTGGCGTCATCGAGCGCCATCTCGAACCGACGTTGCTGGCCGTACATTTGTACGGCTCCGCA
GTGGATGGCGGCCTGAAGCCACACAGCGATATTGATTTGCTGGTTACGGTGACCGTAAGGCTTGATGAAA
CAACGCGGCGAGCTTTGATCAACGACCTTTTGGAAACTTCGGCTTCCCCTGGAGAGAGCGAGATTCTCCG
CGCTGTAGAAGTCACCATTGTTGTGCACGACGACATCATTCCGTGGCGTTATCCAGCTAAGCGCGAACTG
CAATTTGGAGAATGGCAGCGCAATGACATTCTTGCAGGTATCTTCGAGCCAGCCACGATCGACATTGATC
TGGCTATCTTGCTGACAAAAGCAAGAGAACATAGCGTTGCCTTGGTAGGTCCAGCGGCGGAGGAACTCTT
TGATCCGGTTCCTGAACAGGATCTATTTGAGGCGCTAAATGAAACCTTAACGCTATGGAACTCGCCGCCC
GACTGGGCTGGCGATGAGCGAAATGTAGTGCTTACGTTGTCCCGCATTTGGTACAGCGCAGTAACCGGCA
AAATCGCGCCGAAGGATGTCGCTGCCGACTGGGCAATGGAGCGCCTGCCGGCCCAGTATCAGCCCGTCAT
ACTTGAAGCTAGACAGGCTTATCTTGGACAAGAAGAAGATCGCTTGGCCTCGCGCGCAGATCAGTTGGAA
GAATTTGTCCATTACGTAAAAGGCGAGATCACCAAGGTAGTCGGCAAATAACTGTCAGACCAAGTTTACT
CATATATACTTTAGATTGATTTAAAACTTCATTTTTAATTTAAAAGGATCTAGGTGAAGATCCTTTTTGA
TAATCTCATGACCAAAATCCCTTAACGTGAGTTTTCGTTCCACTGAGCGTCAGACCCCGTAGAAAAGATC
AAAGGATCTTCTTGAGATCCTTTTTTTCTGCGCGTAATCTGCTGCTTGCAAACAAAAAAACCACCGCTAC
CAGCGGTGGTTTGTTTGCCGGATCAAGAGCTACCAACTCTTTTTCCGAAGGTAACTGGCTTCAGCAGAGC
GCAGATACCAAATACTGTCCTTCTAGTGTAGCCGTAGTTAGGCCACCACTTCAAGAACTCTGTAGCACCG
CCTACATACCTCGCTCTGCTAATCCTGTTACCAGTGGCTGCTGCCAGTGGCGATAAGTCGTGTCTTACCG
GGTTGGACTCAAGACGATAGTTACCGGATAAGGCGCAGCGGTCGGGCTGAACGGGGGGTTCGTGCACACA
GCCCAGCTTGGAGCGAACGACCTACACCGAACTGAGATACCTACAGCGTGAGCTATGAGAAAGCGCCACG
CTTCCCGAAGGGAGAAAGGCGGACAGGTATCCGGTAAGCGGCAGGGTCGGAACAGGAGAGCGCACGAGGG
AGCTTCCAGGGGGAAACGCCTGGTATCTTTATAGTCCTGTCGGGTTTCGCCACCTCTGACTTGAGCGTCG
ATTTTTGTGATGCTCGTCAGGGGGGCGGAGCCTATGGAAAAACGCCAGCAACGCGGCCTTTTTACGGTTC
CTGGCCTTTTGCTGGCCTTTTGCTCACATGTTCTTTCCTGCGTTATCCCCTGATTCTGTGGATAACCGTA
TTACCGCCTTTGAGTGAGCTGATACCGCTCGCCGCAGCCGAACGACCGAGCGCAGCGAGTCAGTGAGCGA
GGAAGCGGAAGAGCGCCCAATACGCAAACCGCCTCTCCCCGCGCGTTGGCCGATTCATTAATCACTCTGT
GGTCTCATACTGTATAAGAGCTCATTTTTACAACAATTACCAACAACAACAAACAACAAACAACATTACA
ATTACATTTACAATTATCGATAACATGGGGAAGCAAATGGCCGCCCTGTGTGGCTTTCTCCTCGTGGCGT
TGCTCTGGCTCACGCCCGACGTCGCGTCAGCAGGCAGCCACCACCACCACCACCACAGCGG
Features (pLannotate 1.2.2; 9 found; start..end, strand, type, name):
    126..230     +  promoter       AmpR promoter: bla
    221..301     -  CDS            int (fragment): INT2_ECOLX - Protein inferred from homology: Swiss-Prot protein existence level 3. Putative integrase believed to be involved in the insertion of antibiotic resistance genes into plasmids and transposons. From Escherichia coli.
    387..443     +  CDS            GmR (fragment): gentamycin acetyltransferase; aacC1; confers resistance to gentamycin
    450..1238    +  CDS            aadA: S3AD_ECOLX - Experimental evidence at protein level: Swiss-Prot protein existence level 1. Mediates bacterial resistance to the antibiotics streptomycin and spectinomycin. From Escherichia coli.
   1412..2000    +  rep_origin     ori: high-copy-number ColE1/pMB1/pBR322/pUC origin of replication
   2183..2232    +  CDS            lacI (fragment): lac repressor; lacI; The lac repressor binds to the lac operator to inhibit transcription in E. coli. This inhibition can be relieved by adding lactose or isopropyl-β-D-thiogalactopyranoside (IPTG).
   2273..2326    +  misc_feature   TMV Ω: translational enhancer from the tobacco mosaic virus 5'-leader sequence (Gallie et al., 1988)
   2335..2412    +  CDS            AMY1.2 (fragment): AMY3A_ORYSJ - Also known as AMY3A. Experimental evidence at transcript level: Swiss-Prot protein existence level 2. Important for breakdown of endosperm starch during germination. From Oryza sativa subsp. japonica (Rice).
   2418..2436    +  CDS            9xHis (fragment): 9xHis affinity tag
